Addgene plasmid #194311: pGTag Hygro EGFP cLAP -0
Purpose: CRISPR/Cas9-mediated generic protein tagging
Depositing lab: Frank Schnütgen. Depositing organization: Goethe-Universitaet Frankfurt am Main. Publication: Selection-free endogenous tagging of cell lines by bicistronic co-expression of the surface antigen NGFR. Seibert M, Kurrle N, Stolp V, Nurnberger H, Tzschentke S, Borner L, Wempe F, Serve H, Schnutgen F. MethodsX. 2022 Nov 18;9:101929. doi: 10.1016/j.mex.2022.101929. eCollection 2022. PubMed 36444289.
Backbone
  Vector backbone: pBluescript KS-
  Total vector size (bp): 5404
  Vector type: Bacterial Cloning Vector
  Selectable markers: Hygromycin
Growth in bacteria
  Bacterial resistance: Ampicillin, 100 μg/mL
  Growth temperature: 37°C
  Growth strain: NEB Stable
  Copy number: High Copy
Gene/Insert
  Gene/Insert name: cLap(EGFP)-P2A-Hygro
  Insert size (bp): 2067
  Cloning method: Restriction Enzyme; 5′ cloning site SalI (not destroyed); 3′ cloning site XhoI (not destroyed)
  Sequencing primers: 5′ M13 forward; 3′ M13 reverse
Terms and licenses: Academic/Nonprofit Terms; Industry Terms: Not Available to Industry
How to cite: pGTag Hygro EGFP cLAP -0 was a gift from Frank Schnütgen (Addgene plasmid # 194311 ; http://n2t.net/addgene:194311 ; RRID:Addgene_194311)
