[The description below was written by a language model from this plasmid's Addgene catalogue record and pLannotate feature annotations shown in this document.]
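Description:
pGTag Hygro EGFP cLAP -0 is a 5.4 kb donor plasmid built on the pBluescript KS- bacterial cloning backbone and intended for CRISPR/Cas9-mediated generic tagging of endogenous proteins. It is propagated in E. coli at high copy through a ColE1/pUC-type origin with ampicillin selection (AmpR with its own bla promoter). It also retains typical pBluescript elements: an f1 origin, flanking T7 and T3 promoters, and remnants of the lac promoter/operator and lacZα region.

The roughly 2.1 kb insert, cloned between SalI and XhoI, is a cLAP(EGFP)-P2A-Hygro cassette with no annotated promoter of its own. It begins with a short stretch that the automated annotation matches to a fragment of pancreatic ribonuclease, which is consistent with an S-peptide affinity element of a localization-and-affinity-purification (LAP) tag, although the record does not say so explicitly. This is followed by EGFP, a P2A ribosome-skipping peptide and the hygromycin phosphotransferase gene (hph). Because no mammalian promoter is annotated ahead of this cassette, expression of the tag and the marker presumably depends on in-frame integration at the 3′ end of a target gene. The tagged protein and the hygromycin resistance enzyme would then be translated from one transcript and separated at P2A, allowing hygromycin selection of correctly tagged cells.

Upstream of the cassette sits a human U6 promoter driving a guide RNA with the S. pyogenes Cas9 scaffold. The guide's target is not stated in the record, though in generic tagging schemes such a guide commonly serves to linearise the donor. The "-0" suffix probably denotes a reading-frame variant within a vector series, but this is also not stated.
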