Features (pLannotate 1.2.2; 19 found; start..end, strand, type, name):
     34..52      +  promoter       T7 promoter: promoter for bacteriophage T7 RNA polymerase
     98..332     +  promoter       U6 promoter: RNA polymerase III promoter for human U6 snRNA
    361..436     +  misc_RNA       gRNA scaffold: guide RNA scaffold for the Streptococcus pyogenes CRISPR/Cas9 system
    472..491     +  misc_feature   MCS (fragment): pBluescript multiple cloning site
    624..698     +  CDS            RNASE1 (fragment): RNAS1_BOSTR - Also known as RNS1. Experimental evidence at protein level: Swiss-Prot protein existence level 1. Endonuclease that catalyzes the cleavage of RNA on the 3' side of pyrimidine nucleotides. Acts on single-stranded and double- stranded RNA (By similarity). From Boselaphus tragocamelus (Nilgai).
    756..1472    +  CDS            EGFP: EGFP is a basic (constitutively fluorescent) green fluorescent protein published in 1996, derived from Aequorea victoria. It is reported to be a rapidly-maturing weak dimer with moderate acid sensitivity.
   1479..1531    +  CDS            P2A (fragment): 2A peptide from porcine teschovirus-1 polyprotein Eukaryotic ribosomes fail to insert a peptide bond between the Gly and Pro residues, yielding separate polypeptides.
   1536..2558    +  CDS            hph: KHYB_ECOLX - Experimental evidence at protein level: Swiss-Prot protein existence level 1. The aminoglycoside phosphotransferases achieve inactivation of their antibiotic substrates by phosphorylation. Only phosphorylates hygromycin and closely related compounds such as demethyl analogs and destomycin. From Escherichia coli.
   2591..2611    +  misc_feature   MCS (fragment): pBluescript multiple cloning site
   2624..2642    -  promoter       T3 promoter: promoter for bacteriophage T3 RNA polymerase
   2687..2703    -  protein_bind   lac operator: The lac repressor binds to the lac operator to inhibit transcription in E. coli. This inhibition can be relieved by adding lactose or isopropyl-β-D-thiogalactopyranoside (IPTG). lac repressor encoded by lacI
   2711..2741    -  promoter       lac promoter: promoter for the E. coli lac operon
   2756..2777    -  protein_bind   CAP binding site: CAP binding activates transcription in the presence of cAMP. E. coli catabolite activator protein
   2790..2882    -  CDS            lacI (fragment): lac repressor; lacI; The lac repressor binds to the lac operator to inhibit transcription in E. coli. This inhibition can be relieved by adding lactose or isopropyl-β-D-thiogalactopyranoside (IPTG).
   3065..3653    -  rep_origin     ori: high-copy-number ColE1/pMB1/pBR322/pUC origin of replication
   3824..4684    -  CDS            AmpR: β-lactamase; bla; confers resistance to ampicillin, carbenicillin, and related antibiotics
   4685..4789    -  promoter       AmpR promoter: bla
   4816..5244    +  rep_origin     f1 ori (sequence partly withheld): f1 bacteriophage origin of replication; arrow indicates direction of (+) strand synthesis
   5275..26      -  CDS            lacZα (fragment) (across the origin): LacZα fragment of β-galactosidase; lacZ fragment
>Addgene plasmid #194311 | pGTag Hygro EGFP cLAP -0 | addgene full sequence | sequence record 384031 | Addgene NGS Result
CGACGTTGTAAAACGACGGCCAGTGAGCGCGCGTAATACGACTCACTATAGGGCGAATTGGAGCTACCCG
CATTACCCTGTTATCCCTAAGATCCGACTATTTCCCATGATTCCTTCATATTTGCATATACGATACAAGG
CTGTTAGAGAGATAATTAGAATTAATTTGACTGTAAACACAAAGATATTAGTACAAAATACGTGACGTAG
AAAGTAATAATTTCTTGGGTAGTTTGCAGTTTTAAAATTATGTTTTAAAATGGACTATCATATGCTTACC
GTAACTTGAAAGTATTTCGATTTCTTGGCTTTATATATCTTGTGGAAAGGACGAAACACCGGTATGTCGG
GAACCTCTCCGTTTTAGAGCTAGAAATAGCAAGTTAAAATAAGGCTAGTCCGTTATCAACTTGAAAAAGT
GGCACCGAGTCGGTGCTTTTTTGAATTCAGATCTTACATTTCAGGACATCTAGCTTATCGATACCGTCGA
CTACCCTGGAGAGGTTCCCGACATACCCCTACTGACCGACGACCTGCCCAGGGCCTCGGACTATAAGGAC
GACGACGACAAGGGCGGAGGCGGAGGGGAGAACCTGTACTTTCAGGGAAGCGGAGGAGGAGGCAAAGAAA
CAGCTGCTGCTAAATTCGAGCGGCAGCACATGGACAGCTCTGGCCCCTCTGGCAGCGCCGCCAAGTTCAG
CAGCCTGGAAGTGCTGTTCCAGGGCCCCCTGAGCAGCAGCGGCCCCAGCGGCAGCATGGTGTCCAAGGGC
GAGGAACTGTTCACCGGCGTGGTGCCCATCCTGGTGGAGCTGGACGGCGACGTGAACGGCCACAAGTTCA
GCGTGTCCGGCGAGGGCGAAGGCGACGCCACCTACGGCAAGCTGACCCTGAAGTTCATCTGCACCACCGG
CAAGCTGCCCGTGCCCTGGCCCACCCTGGTGACCACCCTGACCTACGGCGTGCAGTGCTTCAGCAGATAC
CCCGACCACATGAAGCAGCACGATTTCTTCAAGAGCGCCATGCCCGAGGGCTACGTCCAGGAGCGCACCA
TCTTTTTCAAGGACGACGGCAACTACAAGACCAGGGCCGAGGTGAAGTTCGAGGGCGACACACTGGTGAA
CAGGATCGAGCTGAAGGGCATCGACTTCAAAGAGGACGGCAACATCCTGGGCCACAAGCTGGAATACAAC
TACAACAGCCACAACGTGTACATTATGGCCGACAAGCAGAAGAACGGCATCAAGGTCAACTTCAAGATCC
GGCACAACATCGAGGACGGCAGCGTGCAGCTGGCCGACCACTACCAGCAGAACACCCCCATCGGCGACGG
CCCCGTGCTGCTGCCCGACAACCACTACCTGAGCACCCAGAGCGCTCTCAGCAAGGACCCCAACGAGAAG
CGGGACCACATGGTGCTGAAAGAATTTGTGACAGCCGCCGGAATCACCCTGGGCATGGACGAGCTGTACA
AGCGCGGAGCCACGAACTTCTCTCTGTTAAAGCAAGCAGGAGATGTTGAAGAAAACCCCGGGCCCATGAA
AAAGCCTGAACTCACCGCGACGTCTGTCGAGAAGTTTCTGATCGAAAAGTTCGACAGCGTCTCCGACCTG
ATGCAGCTCTCGGAGGGCGAAGAATCTCGTGCTTTCAGCTTCGATGTAGGAGGGCGTGGATATGTCCTGC
GGGTAAATAGCTGCGCCGATGGTTTCTACAAAGATCGTTATGTTTATCGGCACTTTGCATCGGCCGCGCT
CCCGATTCCGGAAGTGCTTGACATTGGGGAATTCAGCGAGAGCCTGACCTATTGCATCTCCCGCCGTGCA
CAGGGTGTCACGTTGCAAGACCTGCCTGAAACCGAACTGCCCGCTGTTCTGCAGCCGGTCGCGGAGGCCA
TGGATGCGATCGCTGCGGCCGATCTTAGCCAGACGAGCGGGTTCGGCCCATTCGGACCGCAAGGAATCGG
TCAATACACTACATGGCGTGATTTCATATGCGCGATTGCTGATCCCCATGTGTATCACTGGCAAACTGTG
ATGGACGACACCGTCAGTGCGTCCGTCGCGCAGGCTCTCGATGAGCTGATGCTTTGGGCCGAGGACTGCC
CCGAAGTCCGGCACCTCGTGCACGCGGATTTCGGCTCCAACAATGTCCTGACGGACAATGGCCGCATAAC
AGCGGTCATTGACTGGAGCGAGGCGATGTTCGGGGATTCCCAATACGAGGTCGCCAACATCTTCTTCTGG
AGGCCGTGGTTGGCTTGTATGGAGCAGCAGACGCGCTACTTCGAGCGGAGGCATCCGGAGCTTGCAGGAT
CGCCGCGGCTCCGGGCGTATATGCTCCGCATTGGTCTTGACCAACTCTATCAGAGCTTGGTTGACGGCAA
TTTCGATGATGCAGCTTGGGCGCAGGGTCGATGCGACGCAATCGTCCGATCCGGAGCCGGGACTGTCGGG
CGTACACAAATCGCCCGCAGAAGCGCGGCCGTCTGGACCGATGGCTGTGTAGAAGTACTCGCCGATAGTG
GAAACCGACGCCCCAGCACTCGTCCGAGGGCAAAGGAATGACCTGGAGAGGTTCCCGACATACCAGATGT
CTCGAGGGGGGGCCCGGTACCCAGCTTTTGTTCCCTTTAGTGAGGGTTAATTGCGCGCTTGGCGTAATCA
TGGTCATAGCTGTTTCCTGTGTGAAATTGTTATCCGCTCACAATTCCACACAACATACGAGCCGGAAGCA
TAAAGTGTAAAGCCTGGGGTGCCTAATGAGTGAGCTAACTCACATTAATTGCGTTGCGCTCACTGCCCGC
TTTCCAGTCGGGAAACCTGTCGTGCCAGCTGCATTAATGAATCGGCCAACGCGCGGGGAGAGGCGGTTTG
CGTATTGGGCGCTCTTCCGCTTCCTCGCTCACTGACTCGCTGCGCTCGGTCGTTCGGCTGCGGCGAGCGG
TATCAGCTCACTCAAAGGCGGTAATACGGTTATCCACAGAATCAGGGGATAACGCAGGAAAGAACATGTG
AGCAAAAGGCCAGCAAAAGGCCAGGAACCGTAAAAAGGCCGCGTTGCTGGCGTTTTTCCATAGGCTCCGC
CCCCCTGACGAGCATCACAAAAATCGACGCTCAAGTCAGAGGTGGCGAAACCCGACAGGACTATAAAGAT
ACCAGGCGTTTCCCCCTGGAAGCTCCCTCGTGCGCTCTCCTGTTCCGACCCTGCCGCTTACCGGATACCT
GTCCGCCTTTCTCCCTTCGGGAAGCGTGGCGCTTTCTCATAGCTCACGCTGTAGGTATCTCAGTTCGGTG
TAGGTCGTTCGCTCCAAGCTGGGCTGTGTGCACGAACCCCCCGTTCAGCCCGACCGCTGCGCCTTATCCG
GTAACTATCGTCTTGAGTCCAACCCGGTAAGACACGACTTATCGCCACTGGCAGCAGCCACTGGTAACAG
GATTAGCAGAGCGAGGTATGTAGGCGGTGCTACAGAGTTCTTGAAGTGGTGGCCTAACTACGGCTACACT
AGAAGAACAGTATTTGGTATCTGCGCTCTGCTGAAGCCAGTTACCTTCGGAAAAAGAGTTGGTAGCTCTT
GATCCGGCAAACAAACCACCGCTGGTAGCGGTGGTTTTTTTGTTTGCAAGCAGCAGATTACGCGCAGAAA
AAAAGGATCTCAAGAAGATCCTTTGATCTTTTCTACGGGGTCTGACGCTCAGTGGAACGAAAACTCACGT
TAAGGGATTTTGGTCATGAGATTATCAAAAAGGATCTTCACCTAGATCCTTTTAAATTAAAAATGAAGTT
TTAAATCAATCTAAAGTATATATGAGTAAACTTGGTCTGACAGTTACCAATGCTTAATCAGTGAGGCACC
TATCTCAGCGATCTGTCTATTTCGTTCATCCATAGTTGCCTGACTCCCCGTCGTGTAGATAACTACGATA
CGGGAGGGCTTACCATCTGGCCCCAGTGCTGCAATGATACCGCGAGACCCACGCTCACCGGCTCCAGATT
TATCAGCAATAAACCAGCCAGCCGGAAGGGCCGAGCGCAGAAGTGGTCCTGCAACTTTATCCGCCTCCAT
CCAGTCTATTAATTGTTGCCGGGAAGCTAGAGTAAGTAGTTCGCCAGTTAATAGTTTGCGCAACGTTGTT
GCCATTGCTACAGGCATCGTGGTGTCACGCTCGTCGTTTGGTATGGCTTCATTCAGCTCCGGTTCCCAAC
GATCAAGGCGAGTTACATGATCCCCCATGTTGTGCAAAAAAGCGGTTAGCTCCTTCGGTCCTCCGATCGT
TGTCAGAAGTAAGTTGGCCGCAGTGTTATCACTCATGGTTATGGCAGCACTGCATAATTCTCTTACTGTC
ATGCCATCCGTAAGATGCTTTTCTGTGACTGGTGAGTACTCAACCAAGTCATTCTGAGAATAGTGTATGC
GGCGACCGAGTTGCTCTTGCCCGGCGTCAATACGGGATAATACCGCGCCACATAGCAGAACTTTAAAAGT
GCTCATCATTGGAAAACGTTCTTCGGGGCGAAAACTCTCAAGGATCTTACCGCTGTTGAGATCCAGTTCG
ATGTAACCCACTCGTGCACCCAACTGATCTTCAGCATCTTTTACTTTCACCAGCGTTTCTGGGTGAGCAA
AAACAGGAAGGCAAAATGCCGCAAAAAAGGGAATAAGGGCGACACGGAAATGTTGAATACTCATACTCTT
CCTTTTTCAATATTATTGAAGCATTTATCAGGGTTATTGTCTCATGAGCGGATACATATTTGAATGTATT
TAGAAAAATAAACAAATAGGGGTTCCGCGCACATTTCCCCGAAAAGTGCCACCTG
[124 nt withheld, positions 4816-4939]
C
[91 nt withheld, positions 4941-5031]
A
[49 nt withheld, positions 5033-5081]
CCTTTGACGTTGGAGTCCACGTTCTTT
[37 nt withheld, positions 5109-5145]
ACCCTATCTCGGTCTATTCTTTTGATTTATAAGGGATTTTGCCGATTTCGGCCTATTGGTTAAAAAATGA
GCTGATTTAACAAAAATTTAACGCGAATTTTAACAAAATATTAACGCTTACAATTTCCATTCGCCATTCA
GGCTGCGCAACTGTTGGGAAGGGCGATCGGTGCGGGCCTCTTCGCTATTACGCCAGCTGGCGAAAGGGGG
ATGTGCTGCAAGGCGATTAAGTTGGGTAACGCCAGGGTTTTCCCAGTCA
